>Addgene plasmid #219983 | pOCC120-MBP-Ded1-monoGFP | addgene full sequence | sequence record 436836 | Addgene NGS Result
AGCTGCCACCATTTTGTTCGCCCAGGACTCTAGCTATAGTTCTAGTGGTTGGCTACGTATACTCCGGAAT
ATTAATAGATCATGGAGATAATTAAAATGATAACCATCTCGCAAATAAATAAGTATTTTACTGTTTTCGT
AACAGTTTTGTAATAAAAAAACCTATAAATATTCCGGATTATTCATACCGTCCCACCATCGGGCGCGGAT
CGCCACCATGGGCATGAAAATCGAAGAAGGTAAACTGGTAATCTGGATTAACGGCGATAAAGGCTATAAC
GGTCTCGCTGAAGTCGGTAAGAAATTCGAGAAAGATACCGGAATTAAAGTCACCGTTGAGCATCCGGATA
AACTGGAAGAGAAATTCCCACAGGTTGCGGCAACTGGCGATGGCCCTGACATTATCTTCTGGGCACACGA
CCGCTTTGGTGGCTACGCTCAATCTGGCCTGTTGGCTGAAATCACCCCGGACAAAGCGTTCCAGGACAAG
CTGTATCCGTTTACCTGGGATGCCGTACGTTACAACGGCAAGCTGATTGCTTACCCGATCGCTGTTGAAG
CGTTATCGCTGATTTATAACAAAGATCTGCTGCCGAACCCGCCAAAAACCTGGGAAGAGATCCCGGCGCT
GGATAAAGAACTGAAAGCGAAAGGTAAGAGCGCGCTGATGTTCAACCTGCAAGAACCGTACTTCACCTGG
CCGCTGATTGCTGCTGACGGGGGTTATGCGTTCAAGTATGAAAACGGCAAGTACGACATTAAAGACGTGG
GCGTGGATAACGCTGGCGCGAAAGCGGGTCTGACCTTCCTGGTTGACCTGATTAAAAACAAACACATGAA
TGCAGACACCGATTACTCCATCGCAGAAGCTGCCTTTAATAAAGGCGAAACAGCGATGACCATCAACGGC
CCGTGGGCATGGTCCAACATCGACACCAGCAAAGTGAATTATGGTGTAACGGTACTGCCGACCTTCAAGG
GTCAACCATCCAAACCGTTCGTTGGCGTGCTGAGCGCAGGTATTAACGCCGCCAGTCCGAACAAAGAGCT
GGCAAAAGAGTTCCTCGAAAACTATCTGCTGACTGATGAAGGTCTGGAAGCGGTTAATAAAGACAAACCG
CTGGGTGCCGTAGCGCTGAAGTCTTACGAGGAAGAGTTGGTGAAAGATCCGCGTATTGCCGCCACTATGG
AAAACGCCCAGAAAGGTGAAATCATGCCGAACATCCCGCAGATGTCCGCTTTCTGGTATGCCGTGCGTAC
TGCGGTGATCAACGCCGCCAGCGGTCGTCAGACTGTCGATGAAGCCCTGAAAGACGCGCAGACTAATTCG
AGCTCGAACAACAACAACAATAACAATAACAACAACAGCAGCGGCAGACTGGAAGTTCTGTTCCAGGGGC
CGGCGGCCGCAATGGCTGAACTGTCAGAACAGGTACAAAACCTGAGTATCAATGATAACAATGAAAATGG
ATACGTTCCGCCGCATTTGCGCGGAAAGCCGAGATCTGCACGCAATAACTCATCCAATTATAACAACAAC
AATGGTGGTTACAATGGTGGAAGAGGCGGAGGTTCCTTTTTTTCAAACAATCGCCGTGGCGGATATGGTA
ACGGTGGATTTTTTGGCGGTAATAATGGCGGATCCAGGAGTAATGGCAGATCAGGTGGTCGTTGGATCGA
TGGCAAGCACGTTCCTGCGCCACGTAACGAGAAGGCTGAAATTGCGATCTTCGGAGTTCCCGAGGATCCA
AATTTCCAATCATCCGGAATTAACTTTGACAACTACGATGACATCCCGGTTGATGCCTCAGGAAAAGATG
TCCCTGAACCGATAACCGAATTTACGTCTCCCCCTTTGGACGGTTTGTTGCTGGAGAACATCAAACTCGC
TCGTTTTACCAAGCCAACACCCGTACAGAAATATTCTGTCCCGATTGTAGCTAACGGTAGAGACTTGATG
GCATGCGCTCAAACAGGATCCGGCAAGACGGGCGGATTTCTGTTTCCTGTGCTGTCTGAATCATTCAAAA
CTGGACCCAGCCCCCAACCCGAAAGTCAGGGCTCATTTTACCAAAGAAAGGCGTACCCGACAGCTGTGAT
TATGGCTCCCACGCGCGAGCTCGCAACTCAGATATTCGACGAGGCGAAAAAATTTACATACAGATCATGG
GTTAAGGCATGCGTAGTATACGGCGGTAGTCCTATTGGAAACCAGCTCAGAGAGATAGAGAGAGGCTGTG
ACCTTCTGGTGGCGACTCCCGGACGCCTGAATGATTTGCTTGAAAGGGGAAAAATAAGTCTCGCAAACGT
GAAATACCTTGTACTTGATGAGGCTGACAGGATGCTCGATATGGGCTTTGAACCTCAAATCAGGCATATT
GTCGAAGATTGCGACATGACGCCCGTTGGAGAGAGACAAACATTGATGTTCAGTGCAACATTTCCAGCAG
ACATCCAGCATCTTGCCCGTGATTTCCTGTCCGATTACATCTTTCTGTCAGTCGGCAGAGTTGGCTCCAC
GTCTGAGAACATCACACAGAAGGTTTTGTACGTCGAGAATCAAGATAAAAAATCAGCTTTGTTGGACTTG
TTGAGTGCATCGACCGACGGTCTGACACTTATTTTTGTAGAAACTAAGAGAATGGCTGATCAACTTACAG
ACTTCTTGATTATGCAGAACTTTCGCGCCACAGCCATCCACGGTGATCGCACACAATCCGAGCGCGAGAG
GGCATTGGCGGCCTTTCGCAGCGGCGCGGCTACTCTGTTGGTAGCTACAGCTGTCGCTGCTCGCGGATTG
GACATTCCTAATGTCACCCATGTTATAAATTATGATTTGCCATCCGATGTAGACGATTATGTGCATCGTA
TCGGCAGAACTGGAAGAGCCGGAAATACGGGACTCGCCACTGCATTTTTTAATTCAGAAAACTCCAATAT
TGTGAAGGGCCTCCACGAGATCCTGACAGAGGCTAACCAAGAAGTGCCGTCTTTCCTGAAGGATGCTATG
ATGAGCGCCCCCGGATCGCGTTCTAACAGTAGGCGCGGAGGTTTCGGACGCAATAACAATAGAGACTACC
GTAAAGCAGGAGGTGCGTCCGCAGGAGGATGGGGATCAAGTCGTTCTAGGGATAACTCCTTTAGGGGCGG
TAGTGGTTGGGGTAGTGATTCCAAGAGTTCAGGTTGGGGTAATTCGGGCGGATCCAACAACTCTTCATGG
TGGGGCGCGCCGGGATCCGCTGGCTCCGCTGCTGGTTCTGGCATGGTGAGCAAGGGCGAGGAGCTGTTCA
CCGGGGTGGTGCCCATCCTGGTCGAGCTGGACGGCGACGTAAACGGCCACAAGTTCAGCGTGTCCGGCGA
GGGCGAGGGCGATGCCACCTACGGCAAGCTGACCCTGAAGTTCATCTGCACCACCGGCAAGCTGCCCGTG
CCCTGGCCCACCCTCGTGACCACCCTGACCTACGGCGTGCAGTGCTTCAGCCGCTACCCCGACCACATGA
AGCAGCACGACTTCTTCAAGTCCGCCATGCCCGAAGGCTACGTCCAGGAGCGCACCATCTTCTTCAAGGA
CGACGGCAACTACAAGACCCGCGCCGAGGTGAAGTTCGAGGGCGACACCCTGGTGAACCGCATCGAGCTG
AAGGGCATCGACTTCAAGGAGGACGGCAACATCCTGGGGCACAAGCTGGAGTACAACTACAACAGCCACA
ACGTCTATATCATGGCCGACAAGCAGAAGAACGGCATCAAGGTGAACTTCAAGATCCGCCACAACATCGA
GGACGGCAGCGTGCAGCTCGCCGACCACTACCAGCAGAACACCCCCATCGGCGACGGCCCCGTGCTGCTG
CCCGACAACCACTACCTGAGCACCCAGTCCAAACTGAGCAAAGACCCCAACGAGAAGCGCGATCACATGG
TCCTGCTGGAGTTCGTGACCGCCGCCGGGATCACTCTCGGCATGGACGAGCTGTACAAGCTGGAAGTTCT
GTTCCAGGGGCCGGGCAGCAGCCATCACCATCACCATCACAGTGGATAATAGAAGCTTGTCGAGAAGTAC
TAGAGGATCATAATCAGCCATACCACATTTGTAGAGGTTTTACTTGCTTTAAAAAACCTCCCACACCTCC
CCCTGAACCTGAAACATAAAATGAATGCAATTGTTGTTGTTAACTTGTTTATTGCAGCTTATAATGGTTA
CAAATAAAGCAATAGCATCACAAATTTCACAAATAAAGCATTTTTTTCACTGCATTCTAGTTGTGGTTTG
TCCAAACTCATCAATGTATCTTATCATGTCTGGATCTGATCACTGCTTGAGCCTAGGAGATCCGAACCAG
ATAAGTGAAAGCCTGCATCCGCAGATCTTAATTAATAAAACACGATACATTGTTATTAGTACATTTATTA
AGCGCTAGATTCTGTGCGTTGTTGATTTACAGACAATTGTTGTACGTATTTTAATAATTCATTAAATTTA
TAATCTTTAGGGTGGTATGTTAGAGCGAAAATCAAATGATTTTCAGCGTCTTTATATCTGAATTTAAATA
TTAAATCCTCAATAGATTTGTAAAATAGGTTTCGATTAGTTTCAAACAAGGGTTGTTTTTCCGAACCGAT
GGCTGGACTATCTAATGGATTTTCGCTCAACGCCACAAAACTTGCCAAATCTTGTAGCAGCAATCTAGCT
TTGTCGATATTCGTTTGTGTTTTGTTTTGTAATAAAGGTTCGACGTCGTTCAAAATATTATGCGCTTTTG
TATTTCTTTCATCACTGTCGTTAGTGTACAATTGACTCGACGTAAACACGTTAAATAACGCTTGGACATA
TTTAACATCGGGCGTGTTAGCTTTATTAGGCCGATTATCGTCGTCGTCCCAACCCTCGTCGTTAGAAGTT
GCTTCCGAAGACGATTTTGCCATAGCCACACGACGCCTATTAATTGTGTCGGCTAACACGTCCGCGATCA
AATTTGTAGTTGAGCTTTTTGGGCCTCATGGGCCTTCCGCTCACTGCCCGCTTTCCAGTCGGGAAACCTG
TCGTGCCAGCTGCATTAACATGGTCATAGCTGTTTCCTTGCGTATTGGGCGCTCTCCGCTTCCTCGCTCA
CTGACTCGCTGCGCTCGGTCGTTCGGGTAAAGCCTGGGGTGCCTAATGAGCAAAAGGCCAGCAAAAGGCC
AGGAACCGTAAAAAGGCCGCGTTGCTGGCGTTTTTCCATAGGCTCCGCCCCCCTGACGAGCATCACAAAA
ATCGACGCTCAAGTCAGAGGTGGCGAAACCCGACAGGACTATAAAGATACCAGGCGTTTCCCCCTGGAAG
CTCCCTCGTGCGCTCTCCTGTTCCGACCCTGCCGCTTACCGGATACCTGTCCGCCTTTCTCCCTTCGGGA
AGCGTGGCGCTTTCTCATAGCTCACGCTGTAGGTATCTCAGTTCGGTGTAGGTCGTTCGCTCCAAGCTGG
GCTGTGTGCACGAACCCCCCGTTCAGCCCGACCGCTGCGCCTTATCCGGTAACTATCGTCTTGAGTCCAA
CCCGGTAAGACACGACTTATCGCCACTGGCAGCAGCCACTGGTAACAGGATTAGCAGAGCGAGGTATGTA
GGCGGTGCTACAGAGTTCTTGAAGTGGTGGCCTAACTACGGCTACACTAGAAGAACAGTATTTGGTATCT
GCGCTCTGCTGAAGCCAGTTACCTTCGGAAAAAGAGTTGGTAGCTCTTGATCCGGCAAACAAACCACCGC
TGGTAGCGGTGGTTTTTTTGTTTGCAAGCAGCAGATTACGCGCAGAAAAAAAGGATCTCAAGAAGATCCT
TTGATCTTTTCTACGGGGTCTGACGCTCAGTGGAACGAAAACTCACGTTAAGGGATTTTGGTCATGAGAT
TATCAAAAAGGATCTTCACCTAGATCCTTTTAAATTAAAAATGAAGTTTTAAATCAATCTAAAGTATATA
TGAGTAAACTTGGTCTGACAGTTACCAATGCTTAATCAGTGAGGCACCTATCTCAGCGATCTGTCTATTT
CGTTCATCCATAGTTGCCTGACTCCCCGTCGTGTAGATAACTACGATACGGGAGGGCTTACCATCTGGCC
CCAGTGCTGCAATGATACCGCGAGAACCACGCTCACCGGCTCCAGATTTATCAGCAATAAACCAGCCAGC
CGGAAGGGCCGAGCGCAGAAGTGGTCCTGCAACTTTATCCGCCTCCATCCAGTCTATTAATTGTTGCCGG
GAAGCTAGAGTAAGTAGTTCGCCAGTTAATAGTTTGCGCAACGTTGTTGCCATTGCTACAGGCATCGTGG
TGTCACGCTCGTCGTTTGGTATGGCTTCATTCAGCTCCGGTTCCCAACGATCAAGGCGAGTTACATGATC
CCCCATGTTGTGCAAAAAAGCGGTTAGCTCCTTCGGTCCTCCGATCGTTGTCAGAAGTAAGTTGGCCGCA
GTGTTATCACTCATGGTTATGGCAGCACTGCATAATTCTCTTACTGTCATGCCATCCGTAAGATGCTTTT
CTGTGACTGGTGAGTACTCAACCAAGTCATTCTGAGAATAGTGTATGCGGCGACCGAGTTGCTCTTGCCC
GGCGTCAATACGGGATAATACCGCGCCACATAGCAGAACTTTAAAAGTGCTCATCATTGGAAAACGTTCT
TCGGGGCGAAAACTCTCAAGGATCTTACCGCTGTTGAGATCCAGTTCGATGTAACCCACTCGTGCACCCA
ACTGATCTTCAGCATCTTTTACTTTCACCAGCGTTTCTGGGTGAGCAAAAACAGGAAGGCAAAATGCCGC
AAAAAAGGGAATAAGGGCGACACGGAAATGTTGAATACTCATACTCTTCCTTTTTCAATATTATTGAAGC
ATTTATCAGGGTTATTGTCTCATGAGCGGATACATATTTGAATGTATTTAGAAAAATAAACAAATAGGGG
TTCCGCGCACATTTCCCCGAAAAGTGCCACCTAAATTGTAAGCGTTAATATTTTGTTAAAATTCGCGTTA
AATTTTTGTTAAATCAGCTCATTTTTTAACCAATAGGCCGAAATCGGCAAAATCCCTTATAAATCAAAAG
AATAGACCGAGATAGGGTTGAGTGGCCGCTACAGGGCGCTCCCATTCGCCATTCAGGCTGCGCAACTGTT
GGGAAGGGCGTTTCGGTGCGGGCCTCTTCGCTATTACGCCAGCTGGCGAAAGGGGGATGTGCTGCAAGGC
GATTAAGTTGGGTAACGCCAGGGTTTTCCCAGTCACGACGTTGTAAAACGACGGCCAGTGAGCGCGACGT
AATACGACTCACTATAGGGCGAATTGGCGGAAGGCCGTCAAGGCCGTGACGTTAAAACTATTAAGCCATC
CAATCGACCGTTAGTCGAATCAGGACCGCTGGTGCGAGAAGCCGCGAAGTATGGCGAATGCATCGTATAA
CGTGTGGAGTCCGCTCATTAGAGCGTCATGTTTAGACAAGAAAGCTACATATTTAATTGATCCCGATGAT
TTTATTGATAAATTGACCCTAACTCCATACACGGTATTCTACAATGGCGGGGTTTTGGTCAAAATTTCCG
GACTGCGATTGTACATGCTGTTAACGGCTCCGCCCACTATTAATGAAATTAAAAATTCCAATTTTAAAAA
ACGCAGCAAGAGAAACATTTGTATGAAAGAATGCGTAGAAGGAAAGAAAAATGTCGTGGACATGCTGAAC
AACAAGATTAATATGCCTCCGTGTATAAAAAAAATATTGAACGATTTGAAAGAAAACAATGTACCGCGCG
GCGGTATGTACAGGAAGAGGTTTATACTAAACTGTTACATTGCAAACGTGGTTTCGTGTGCCAAGTGTGA
AAACCGATGTTTAATCAAGGCTCTGACGCATTTCTACAACCACGACTCCAAGTGTGTGGGTGAAGTCATG
CATCTTTTAATCAAATCCCAAGATGTGTATAAACCACCAAACTGCCAAAAAATGAAAACTGTGGACAAGC
TCTGTCCGTTTGCTGGCAACTGCAAGGGTCTCAATCCTATTTGTAATTATTGAATAATAAAACAATTATA
AATGCTAAATTTGTTTTTTATTAACGATACAAACCAAACGCAACAAGAACATTTGTAGTATTATCTATAA
TTGAAAACGCGTAGTTATAATCGCTGAGGTAATATTTAAAATCATTTTCAAATGATTCACAGTTAATTTG
CGACAATATAATTTTATTTTCACATAAACTAGACGCCTTGTCGTCTTCTTCTTCGTATTCCTTCTCTTTT
TCATTTTTCTCCTCATAAAAATTAACATAGTTATTATCGTATCCATATATGTATCTATCGTATAGAGTAA
ATTTTTTGTTGTCATAAATATATATGTCTTTTTTAATGGGGTGTATAGTACCGCTGCGCATAGTTTTTCT
GTAATTTACAACAGTGCTATTTTCTGGTAGTTCTTCGGAGTGTGTTGCTTTAATTATTAAATTTATATAA
TCAATGAATTTGGGATCGTCGGTTTTGTACAATATGTTGCCGGCATAGTACGCAGCTTCTTCTAGTTCAA
TTACACCATTTTTTAGCAGCACCGGATTAACATAACTTTCCAAAATGTTGTACGAACCGTTAAACAAAAA
CAGTTCACCTCCCTTTTCTATACTATTGTCTGCGAGCAGTTGTTTGTTGTTAAAAATAACAGCCATTGTA
ATGAGACGCACAAACTAATATCACA
Features (pLannotate 1.2.2; 18 found; start..end, strand, type, name):
     79..170     +  promoter       polyhedrin promoter: polh from Autographa californica; promoter for the baculovirus polyhedrin gene
    224..1324    +  CDS            MBP: maltose binding protein from E. coli; malE (mutated); This version of the gene does not encode a signal sequence, so MBP will remain in the cytosol.
   1412..3223    +  CDS            DED1: DED1_YEAST - Also known as SPP81. Experimental evidence at protein level: Swiss-Prot protein existence level 1. ATP-binding RNA helicase involved in translation initiation. Remodels RNA in response to ADP and ATP concentrations by facilitating disruption, but also formation of RNA duplexes. Has weak ATP-dependent affinity for dsRNA, but strong ATP-dependent affinity for ssRNA. Acts as a virus host factor involved in the replication of the MBV and the L-A viruses by promoting the negative-strand RNA synthesis. May be involved in recognition of the preinitiation complex and DNA binding of the RN
   3263..3979    +  CDS            mEGFP: mEGFP is a basic (constitutively fluorescent) green fluorescent protein published in 2002, derived from Aequorea victoria. It has moderate acid sensitivity.
   4013..4030    +  CDS            7xHis (fragment): 6xHis affinity tag
   4066..4149    +  CDS            large T antigen (fragment): large T antigen from SV40 (simian virus 40)
   4172..4306    +  polyA_signal   SV40 poly(A) signal: SV40 polyadenylation signal
   4379..4751    +  3'UTR          polyhedrin 3' UTR: 3' UTR from the Autographa californica nucleopolyhedrovirus polyhedrin gene (Suzuki et al., 2006)
   5011..5058    -  CDS            lacI (fragment): lac repressor; lacI; The lac repressor binds to the lac operator to inhibit transcription in E. coli. This inhibition can be relieved by adding lactose or isopropyl-β-D-thiogalactopyranoside (IPTG).
   5095..5135    -  rep_origin     RSF ori (fragment): Plasmids containing the RSF 1030 origin of replication can be propagated in E. coli cells that contain additional plasmids with compatible origins.
   5213..5801    -  rep_origin     ori: high-copy-number ColE1/pMB1/pBR322/pUC origin of replication
   5972..6832    -  CDS            AmpR: β-lactamase; bla; confers resistance to ampicillin, carbenicillin, and related antibiotics
   6833..6937    -  promoter       AmpR promoter: bla
   6963..7094    -  rep_origin     M13 ori (fragment): M13 bacteriophage origin of replication; arrow indicates direction of (+) strand synthesis
   7115..7271    -  CDS            lacZα (fragment): LacZα fragment of β-galactosidase; lacZ fragment
   7280..7298    +  promoter       T7 promoter: promoter for bacteriophage T7 RNA polymerase
   7401..8030    +  CDS            LEF-2: LEF2_NPVAC - Experimental evidence at protein level: Swiss-Prot protein existence level 1. Plays an essential role in viral DNA replication. Does not seem to participate in the initiation step but is rather important for the amplification of DNA. Also required for expression from the vp39 and polh promoters. From Autographa californica nuclear polyhedrosis virus (AcMNPV).
   8071..8676    +  CDS            ORF603: baculovirus ORF603 protein
