[The description below was written by a language model from this plasmid's Addgene catalogue record and pLannotate feature annotations shown in this document.]
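Description:
pOCC120-MBP-Ded1-monoGFP is an 8.7 kb insect-cell expression plasmid built on the pOCC120 backbone and designed for baculovirus-based production of a tagged form of the budding yeast protein Ded1p. In E. coli it is maintained at high copy through a ColE1/pUC-type origin and selected with ampicillin via the β-lactamase gene and its native promoter. The annotation also picks up short remnants of an M13 origin, lacZα, lacI and an RSF origin, plus a T7 promoter, which appear to be backbone leftovers rather than functional parts of the expression unit.

The expression cassette is driven by the polyhedrin promoter of Autographa californica nucleopolyhedrovirus, a very strong late viral promoter. It directs a single fusion protein consisting of a signal-sequence-less, cytosolic maltose binding protein at the N terminus, the DED1 coding sequence (an ATP-dependent DEAD-box RNA helicase involved in translation initiation), monomeric EGFP, and a C-terminal 6xHis tag. An SV40 polyadenylation signal and the polyhedrin 3' UTR follow. Baculoviral LEF-2 and ORF603 sequences lie upstream of the cassette and the polyhedrin 3' region downstream. Flanks of this kind typically serve as homology arms for recombining a cassette into the polyhedrin locus of a baculovirus genome, although the record does not describe how the virus is generated.

The stated purpose is purification of Ded1p-monoGFP. MBP aids solubility and amylose affinity capture, and the His tag allows metal-affinity purification. According to the depositor, both tags can be removed with 3C protease, leaving fluorescent Ded1p for downstream biochemical work. The cloning sites used are not recorded.
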