Addgene plasmid #219983: pOCC120-MBP-Ded1-monoGFP
Purpose: Ded1p-monoGFP protein purification
Depositing lab: Simon Alberti. Depositing organization: Biotechnology Center (BIOTEC) of the Technische Universitaet Dresden.
Backbone
  Vector backbone: pOCC120
  Vector type: Insect Expression
Growth in bacteria
  Bacterial resistance: Ampicillin, 100 μg/mL
  Growth temperature: 37°C
  Growth strain: DH5alpha
  Copy number: High Copy
Gene/Insert
  Gene/Insert name: Ded1p-monoGFP
  Species: S. cerevisiae (budding yeast)
  Entrez Gene: DED1 (a.k.a. YOR204W, SPP81)
  Tag / fusion protein: MBP (N terminal on insert); monoGFP-6xHis (C terminal on insert)
  Cloning method: Restriction Enzyme; 5′ cloning site Unknown (unknown if destroyed)
Terms and licenses: Academic/Nonprofit Terms; Industry Terms: Not Available to Industry
Depositor comments: MBP- and His-tag can be cleaved with 3C-Protease
How to cite: pOCC120-MBP-Ded1-monoGFP was a gift from Simon Alberti (Addgene plasmid # 219983 ; http://n2t.net/addgene:219983 ; RRID:Addgene_219983)
